>Addgene plasmid #212361 | pTwist-SARS-CoV-2 Spike-deltaC18 D138Y (TAT) | addgene full sequence | sequence record 431608 | Addgene NGS Result
ATGTTTGTGTTCCTCGTTCTCCTGCCCCTCGTTTCTTCCCAATGCGTGAACCTCACAACTAGAACGCAGC
TCCCACCCGCTTACACGAACTCTTTTACTCGTGGAGTATACTATCCCGATAAAGTCTTTAGGTCCAGTGT
CCTTCATTCTACTCAAGACCTTTTCCTGCCATTCTTCTCAAATGTCACCTGGTTCCATGCTATCCACGTT
TCTGGCACCAACGGAACTAAACGATTTGATAATCCCGTCTTGCCATTTAACGATGGCGTATACTTTGCCT
CAACGGAGAAGTCCAACATTATCCGGGGATGGATATTTGGCACCACCCTGGACTCCAAGACACAGTCTCT
CCTCATTGTGAACAACGCCACCAATGTCGTCATCAAAGTCTGTGAATTTCAATTTTGTAACTATCCCTTT
CTCGGGGTTTATTATCATAAGAATAACAAGTCTTGGATGGAGTCAGAGTTCCGCGTTTACAGTTCCGCTA
ACAACTGTACTTTTGAGTACGTTTCCCAACCATTTCTCATGGATCTTGAAGGGAAGCAAGGCAACTTCAA
GAATCTCCGCGAATTTGTGTTTAAGAATATAGACGGCTACTTCAAAATTTATAGCAAGCATACCCCGATA
AATCTGGTTCGGGATCTCCCTCAAGGCTTCTCCGCGTTGGAACCCCTCGTGGACTTGCCGATTGGCATCA
ACATCACCCGGTTCCAAACCCTTCTTGCCCTTCATCGAAGCTACCTCACGCCTGGCGACAGTAGTAGTGG
TTGGACAGCGGGCGCAGCAGCCTACTATGTGGGATATTTGCAACCACGCACCTTTCTTCTCAAATATAAC
GAAAACGGAACAATTACCGATGCCGTAGACTGTGCCCTCGATCCCCTGTCCGAAACTAAATGCACACTCA
AGTCCTTCACAGTTGAGAAAGGCATATACCAAACCAGTAACTTCCGCGTCCAACCCACCGAATCCATTGT
TCGATTCCCTAACATCACCAATTTGTGTCCTTTCGGTGAAGTATTTAATGCCACTCGATTTGCATCAGTT
TATGCCTGGAATCGCAAGCGAATATCAAATTGTGTTGCAGATTATAGTGTCCTGTATAATAGCGCATCAT
TCAGCACTTTTAAGTGTTATGGGGTCAGCCCTACGAAATTGAATGACTTGTGTTTTACCAACGTTTACGC
AGATTCTTTCGTCATACGCGGCGACGAAGTCCGACAGATTGCACCGGGGCAAACCGGAAAGATAGCAGAC
TATAATTATAAGTTGCCGGATGACTTCACCGGCTGCGTTATAGCATGGAACTCCAATAATCTCGATTCAA
AAGTCGGCGGCAACTATAATTATCTTTACCGCCTGTTTCGCAAGTCAAATCTGAAGCCCTTTGAACGTGA
CATCTCCACCGAAATTTATCAAGCTGGCAGCACCCCATGTAATGGAGTGGAAGGGTTTAACTGTTATTTT
CCCCTTCAATCATACGGATTTCAACCAACAAATGGGGTGGGCTATCAACCATATCGGGTGGTAGTCTTGA
GCTTTGAGCTGCTCCACGCACCGGCTACAGTTTGCGGACCGAAGAAAAGCACTAACCTGGTGAAGAATAA
ATGTGTGAACTTCAACTTTAATGGGCTCACCGGAACAGGGGTGCTGACAGAATCAAACAAGAAATTTCTC
CCTTTTCAACAATTTGGTAGAGACATTGCCGATACCACAGATGCCGTCCGCGATCCGCAAACACTGGAAA
TCCTCGATATAACACCCTGTAGCTTCGGCGGGGTCAGCGTGATAACTCCCGGAACGAACACATCCAACCA
AGTGGCTGTCCTGTATCAAGATGTCAACTGTACCGAAGTCCCTGTGGCGATACACGCCGACCAACTGACA
CCCACCTGGAGAGTCTACTCAACAGGTTCCAATGTCTTTCAAACTAGAGCGGGTTGTCTCATTGGCGCTG
AGCATGTCAATAATTCATACGAATGTGATATTCCTATTGGGGCAGGAATCTGTGCGTCTTATCAAACTCA
AACGAACTCACCACGGCGCGCTCGCTCAGTAGCCAGCCAGTCCATAATCGCCTATACCATGAGTCTCGGG
GCTGAGAACTCCGTGGCTTATTCAAACAATTCCATCGCAATCCCAACTAACTTTACCATTAGCGTTACCA
CGGAAATCTTGCCCGTCAGCATGACTAAGACGAGCGTAGACTGTACGATGTATATCTGTGGGGATTCCAC
CGAGTGTAGCAACCTCTTGCTTCAATACGGGTCTTTCTGTACTCAACTCAACCGAGCATTGACCGGAATT
GCGGTCGAACAAGACAAGAATACCCAAGAGGTGTTCGCACAAGTAAAGCAAATATACAAAACGCCGCCAA
TCAAAGATTTTGGCGGGTTTAATTTTAGCCAAATACTGCCAGACCCATCTAAGCCTTCAAAACGCAGCTT
TATCGAGGATCTGCTGTTCAACAAAGTTACGTTGGCTGACGCGGGTTTCATTAAGCAGTATGGGGATTGT
TTGGGAGACATTGCGGCCCGCGACCTTATCTGTGCTCAAAAATTCAATGGGTTGACAGTTCTGCCCCCTC
TGCTCACTGATGAGATGATTGCACAGTATACATCAGCATTGTTGGCAGGAACCATTACATCCGGCTGGAC
TTTTGGCGCGGGTGCGGCCCTTCAAATACCTTTCGCTATGCAAATGGCTTACAGATTCAATGGGATTGGT
GTCACGCAAAATGTATTGTATGAAAATCAGAAGCTGATCGCTAATCAATTTAACAGCGCGATTGGCAAGA
TCCAAGATTCACTGTCAAGCACAGCGTCCGCCCTCGGCAAACTCCAAGATGTTGTGAATCAAAACGCCCA
GGCCCTGAATACCCTCGTGAAGCAACTGAGTTCTAACTTCGGCGCAATCTCCAGCGTCCTCAACGACATA
TTGTCCAGACTTGATAAGGTGGAAGCCGAGGTGCAAATTGATCGGCTCATCACAGGCAGGCTCCAGTCAC
TCCAAACTTATGTGACACAACAGTTGATCCGGGCTGCTGAGATACGAGCAAGCGCCAACCTGGCCGCCAC
TAAAATGTCAGAGTGCGTGCTCGGGCAGTCCAAACGGGTTGACTTTTGTGGCAAGGGCTATCACTTGATG
TCCTTCCCCCAATCCGCCCCACATGGAGTGGTCTTTCTCCACGTCACTTATGTCCCTGCTCAAGAGAAGA
ACTTTACGACAGCTCCAGCAATCTGTCACGATGGCAAAGCGCACTTTCCCAGGGAAGGCGTTTTCGTCAG
TAATGGCACGCATTGGTTTGTGACCCAAAGGAATTTCTATGAACCCCAAATCATAACCACTGACAATACA
TTTGTCTCAGGCAACTGTGATGTGGTCATTGGGATCGTGAACAACACGGTATATGATCCCCTGCAACCCG
AGTTGGATAGCTTCAAAGAGGAATTGGATAAATACTTTAAGAATCATACTTCACCCGATGTTGATCTCGG
GGACATATCAGGAATAAATGCAAGTGTCGTCAACATTCAGAAAGAGATTGATCGCCTTAATGAGGTCGCC
AAGAACTTGAATGAATCTTTGATCGACTTGCAAGAACTGGGCAAATACGAACAATATATTAAATGGCCCT
GGTACATTTGGTTGGGCTTTATCGCCGGACTTATAGCTATCGTTATGGTCACAATTATGTTGTGCTGTAT
GACTAGCTGTTGTTCCTGCTTGAAAGGATGTTGCAGTTGCGGATCTTGTTGTAAATAAAGGATCCTCTAG
AAGTTGTCTCCTCCTGCACTGACTGACTGATACAATCGATTTCTGGATCCGCAGGCCTAATCAACCTCTG
GATTACAAAATTTGTGAAAGATTGACTGGTATTCTTAACTATGTTGCTCCTTTTACGCTATGTGGATACG
CTGCTTTAATGCCTTTGTATCATGCTATTGCTTCCCGTATGGCTTTCATTTTCTCCTCCTTGTATAAATC
CTGGTTGCTGTCTCTTTATGAGGAGTTGTGGCCCGTTGTCAGGCAACGTGGCGTGGTGTGCACTGTGTTT
GCTGACGCAACCCCCACTGGTTGGGGCATTGCCACCACCTGTCAGCTCCTTTCCGGGACTTTCGCTTTCC
CCCTCCCTATTGCCACGGCGGAACTCATCGCCGCCTGCCTTGCCCGCTGCTGGACAGGGGCTCGGCTGTT
GGGCACTGACAATTCCGTGGTGTTGTCGGGGAAGCTGACGTCCTTTCCATGGCTGCTCGCCTGTGTTGCC
ACCTGGATTCTGCGCGGGACGTCCTTCTGCTACGTCCCTTCGGCCCTCAATCCAGCGGACCTTCCTTCCC
GCGGCCTGCTGCCGGCTCTGCGGCCTCTTCCGCGTCTTCGCCTTCGCCCTCAGACGAGTCGGATCTCCCT
TTGGGCCGCCTCCCCGCCTGTCTAGCTTGACTGACTGAGATACAGCGTACCTTCAGCTCACAGACATGAT
AAGATACATTGATGAGTTTGGACAAACCACAACTAGAATGCAGTGAAAAAAATGCTTTATTTGTGAAATT
TGTGATGCTATTGCTTTATTTGTAACCATTATAAGCTGCAATAAACAAGTTAACAACAACAATTGCATTC
ATTTTATGTTTCAGGTTCAGGGGGAGGTGTGGGAGGTTTTTTAAAGCAAGTAAAACCTCTACAAATGTGG
TATTGGCCCATCTCTATCGGTATCGTAGCATAACCCCTTGGGGCCTCTAAACGGGTCTTGAGGGGTTTTT
TGTGCCCCTCGGGCCGGATTGCTATCTACCGGCATTGGCGCAGAAAAAAATGCCTGATGCGACGCTGCGC
GTCTTATACTCCCACATATGCCAGATTCAGCAACGGATACGGCTTCCCCAACTTGCCCACTTCCATACGT
GTCCTCCTTACCAGAAATTTATCCTTAAGGTCGTCAGCTATCCTGCAGGCGATCTCTCGATTTCGATCAA
GACATTCCTTTAATGGTCTTTTCTGGACACCACTAGGGGTCAGAAGTAGTTCATCAAACTTTCTTCCCTC
CCTAATCTCATTGGTTACCTTGGGCTATCGAAACTTAATTAAGCGATCTGCATCTCAATTAGTCAGCAAC
CATAGTCCCGCCCCTAACTCCGCCCATCCCGCCCCTAACTCCGCCCAGTTCCGCCCATTCTCCGCCCCAT
CGCTGACTAATTTTTTTTATTTATGCAGAGGCCGAGGCCGCCTCGGCCTCTGAGCTATTCCAGAAGTAGT
GAGGAGGCTTTTTTGGAGGCCTAGGCTTTTGCAAAGGAGGTAGCCAACATGATTGAACAAGATGGATTGC
ACGCAGGTTCTCCCGCCGCTTGGGTGGAGAGGCTATTCGGCTATGACTGGGCACAACAGACAATCGGCTG
CTCTGATGCCGCCGTGTTCCGGCTGTCAGCGCAGGGGCGCCCGGTTCTTTTTGTCAAGACCGACCTGTCC
GGTGCCCTGAATGAACTCCAGGACGAGGCAGCGCGGCTATCGTGGCTGGCCACGACGGGCGTTCCTTGCG
CAGCTGTGCTCGACGTTGTCACTGAAGCGGGAAGGGACTGGCTGCTATTGGGCGAAGTGCCGGGGCAGGA
TCTCCTGTCATCTCACCTTGCTCCTGCCGAGAAAGTATCCATCATGGCTGATGCAATGCGGCGGCTGCAT
ACGCTTGATCCGGCTACCTGCCCATTCGACCACCAAGCGAAACATCGCATCGAGCGAGCACGTACTCGGA
TGGAAGCCGGTCTTGTCGATCAGGATGATCTGGACGAAGAGCATCAGGGGCTCGCGCCAGCCGAACTGTT
CGCCAGGCTCAAGGCGCGGATGCCCGACGGCGAGGATCTCGTCGTGACCCACGGCGATGCCTGCTTGCCG
AATATCATGGTGGAAAATGGCCGCTTTTCTGGATTCATCGACTGTGGCCGGCTGGGTGTGGCGGACCGCT
ATCAGGACATAGCGTTGGCTACCCGTGATATTGCTGAAGAGCTTGGCGGCGAATGGGCTGACCGCTTCCT
CGTGCTTTACGGTATCGCCGCTCCCGATTCGCAGCGCATCGCCTTCTATCGCCTTCTTGACGAGTTCTTC
TAGTATGTAAGCCCTGTGCCTTCTAGTTGCCAGCCATCTGTTGTTTGCCCCTCCCCCGTGCCTTCCTTGA
CCCTGGAAGGTGCCACTCCCACTGTCCTTTCCTAATAAAATGAGGAAATTGCATCGCATTGTCTGAGTAG
GTGTCATTCTATTCTGGGGGGTGGGGTGGGGCAGGACAGCAAGGGGGAGGATTGGGAAGACAATAGCAGG
CATGCTGGGGATGCGGTGGGCTCTATGGTTAATTAACCAGTCAAGTCAGCTACTTGGCGAGATCGACTTG
TCTGGGTTTCGACTACGCTCAGAATTGCGTCAGTCAAGTTCGATCTGGTCCTTGCTATTGCACCCGTTCT
CCGATTACGAGTTTCATTTAAATCATGTGAGCAAAAGGCCAGCAAAAGGCCAGGAACCGTAAAAAGGCCG
CGTTGCTGGCGTTTTTCCATAGGCTCCGCCCCCCTGACGAGCATCACAAAAATCGACGCTCAAGTCAGAG
GTGGCGAAACCCGACAGGACTATAAAGATACCAGGCGTTTCCCCCTGGAAGCTCCCTCGTGCGCTCTCCT
GTTCCGACCCTGCCGCTTACCGGATACCTGTCCGCCTTTCTCCCTTCGGGAAGCGTGGCGCTTTCTCATA
GCTCACGCTGTAGGTATCTCAGTTCGGTGTAGGTCGTTCGCTCCAAGCTGGGCTGTGTGCACGAACCCCC
CGTTCAGCCCGACCGCTGCGCCTTATCCGGTAACTATCGTCTTGAGTCCAACCCGGTAAGACACGACTTA
TCGCCACTGGCAGCAGCCACTGGTAACAGGATTAGCAGAGCGAGGTATGTAGGCGGTGCTACAGAGTTCT
TGAAGTGGTGGCCTAACTACGGCTACACTAGAAGAACAGTATTTGGTATCTGCGCTCTGCTGAAGCCAGT
TACCTTCGGAAAAAGAGTTGGTAGCTCTTGATCCGGCAAACAAACCACCGCTGGTAGCGGTGGTTTTTTT
GTTTGCAAGCAGCAGATTACGCGCAGAAAAAAAGGATCTCAAGAAGATCCTTTGATCTTTTCTACGGGGT
CTGACGCTCAGTGGAACGAAAACTCACGTTAAGGGATTTTGGTCATGAGATTATCAAAAAGGATCTTCAC
CTAGATCCTTTTAAATTAAAAATGAAGTTTTAAATCAATCTAAAGTATATATGAGTAAACTTGGTCTGAC
AGTTACCAATGCTTAATCAGTGAGGCACCTATCTCAGCGATCTGTCTATTTCGTTCATCCATAGTTGCAT
TTAAATTTCCGAACTCTCCAAGGCCCTCGTCGGAAAATCTTCAAACCTTTCGTCCGATCCATCTTGCAGG
CTACCTCTCGAACGAACTATCGCAAGTCTCTTGGCCGGCCTTGCGCCTTGGCTATTGCTTGGCAGCGCCT
ATCGCCAGGTATTACTCCAATCCCGAATATCCGAGATCGGGATCACCCGAGAGAAGTTCAACCTACATCC
TCAATCCCGATCTATCCGAGATCCGAGGAATATCGAAATCGGGGCGCGCCTGGTGTACCGAGAACGATCC
TCTCAGTGCGAGTCTCGACGATCCATATCGTTGCTTGGCAGTCAGCCAGTCGGAATCCAGCTTGGGACCC
AGGAAGTCCAATCGTCAGATATTGTACTCAAGCCTGGTCACGGCAGCGTACCGATCTGTTTAAACCTAGA
TATTGATAGTCTGATCGGTCAACGTATAATCGAGTCCTAGCTTTTGCAAACATCTATCAAGAGACAGGAT
CAGCAGGAGGCTTTCGCATGAGTATTCAACATTTCCGTGTCGCCCTTATTCCCTTTTTTGCGGCATTTTG
CCTTCCTGTTTTTGCTCACCCAGAAACGCTGGTGAAAGTAAAAGATGCTGAAGATCAGTTGGGTGCGCGA
GTGGGTTACATCGAACTGGATCTCAACAGCGGTAAGATCCTTGAGAGTTTTCGCCCCGAAGAACGCTTTC
CAATGATGAGCACTTTTAAAGTTCTGCTATGTGGCGCGGTATTATCCCGTATTGACGCCGGGCAAGAGCA
ACTCGGTCGCCGCATACACTATTCTCAGAATGACTTGGTTGAGTATTCACCAGTCACAGAAAAGCATCTT
ACGGATGGCATGACAGTAAGAGAATTATGCAGTGCTGCCATAACCATGAGTGATAACACTGCGGCCAACT
TACTTCTGACAACGATTGGAGGACCGAAGGAGCTAACCGCTTTTTTGCACAACATGGGGGATCATGTAAC
TCGCCTTGATCGTTGGGAACCGGAGCTGAATGAAGCCATACCAAACGACGAGCGTGACACCACGATGCCT
GTAGCAATGGCAACAACCTTGCGTAAACTATTAACTGGCGAACTACTTACTCTAGCTTCCCGGCAACAGT
TGATAGACTGGATGGAGGCGGATAAAGTTGCAGGACCACTTCTGCGCTCGGCCCTTCCGGCTGGCTGGTT
TATTGCTGATAAATCTGGAGCCGGTGAGCGTGGGTCTCGCGGTATCATTGCAGCACTGGGGCCAGATGGT
AAGCCCTCCCGTATCGTAGTTATCTACACGACGGGGAGTCAGGCAACTATGGATGAACGAAATAGACAGA
TCGCTGAGATAGGTGCCTCACTGATTAAGCATTGGTAACCGATTCTAGGTGCATTGGCGCAGAAAAAAAT
GCCTGATGCGACGCTGCGCGTCTTATACTCCCACATATGCCAGATTCAGCAACGGATACGGCTTCCCCAA
CTTGCCCACTTCCATACGTGTCCTCCTTACCAGAAATTTATCCTTAAGATCCCGAATCGTTTAAACTCGA
CTCTGGCTCTATCGAATCTCCGTCGTTTCGAGCTTACGCGAACAGCCGTGGCGCTCATTTGCTCGTCGGG
CATCGAATCTCGTCAGCTATCGTCAGCTTACCTTTTTGGCAGCGATCGCGGCTCCCGACATCTTGGACCA
TTAGCTCCACAGGTATCTTCTTCCCTCTAGTGGTCATAACAGCAGCTTCAGCTACCTCTCAATTCAAAAA
ACCCCTCAAGACCCGTTTAGAGGCCCCAAGGGGTTATGCTATCAATCGTTGCGTTACACACACAAAAAAC
CAACACACATCCATCTTCGATGGATAGCGATTTTATTATCTAACTGCTGATCGAGTGTAGCCAGATCTAG
TAATCAATTACGGGGTCATTAGTTCATAGCCCATATATGGAGTTCCGCGTTACATAACTTACGGTAAATG
GCCCGCCTGGCTGACCGCCCAACGACCCCCGCCCATTGACGTCAATAATGACGTATGTTCCCATAGTAAC
GCCAATAGGGACTTTCCATTGACGTCAATGGGTGGAGTATTTACGGTAAACTGCCCACTTGGCAGTACAT
CAAGTGTATCATATGCCAAGTACGCCCCCTATTGACGTCAATGACGGTAAATGGCCCGCCTGGCATTATG
CCCAGTACATGACCTTATGGGACTTTCCTACTTGGCAGTACATCTACGTATTAGTCATCGCTATTACCAT
GCTGATGCGGTTTTGGCAGTACATCAATGGGCGTGGATAGCGGTTTGACTCACGGGGATTTCCAAGTCTC
CACCCCATTGACGTCAATGGGAGTTTGTTTTGGCACCAAAATCAACGGGACTTTCCAAAATGTCGTAACA
ACTCCGCCCCATTGACGCAAATGGGCGGTAGGCGTGTACGGTGGGAGGTCTATATAAGCAGAGCTGGTTT
AGTGAACCGTCAGATCGCCTGGAGACGCCATCCACGCTGTTTTGACCTCCATAGAAGACACCGGGACCGA
TCCAGCCTCCCCTCGAAGCTTACATGTGGTACCGAGCTCGGATCCTGAGAACTTCAGGGTGAGTCTATGG
GACCCTTGATGTTTTCTTTCCCCTTCTTTTCTATGGTTAAGTTCATGTCATAGGAAGGGGAGAAGTAACA
GGGTACACATATTGACCAAATCAGGGTAATTTTGCATTTGTAATTTTAAAAAATGCTTTCTTCTTTTAAT
ATACTTTTTTGTTTATCTTATTTCTAATACTTTCCCTAATCTCTTTCTTTCAGGGCAATAATGATACAAT
GTATCATGCCTCTTTGCACCATTCTAAAGAATAACAGTGATAATTTCTGGGTTAAGGCAATAGCAATATT
TCTGCATATAAATATTTCTGCATATAAATTGTAACTGATGTAAGAGGTTTCATATTGCTAATAGCAGCTA
CAATCCAGCTACCATTCTGCTTTTATTTTATGGTTGGGATAAGGCTGGATTATTCTGAGTCCAAGCTAGG
CCCTTTTGCTAATCATGTTCATACCTCTTATCTTCCTCCCACAGCTCCTGGGCAACGTGCTGGTCTGTGT
GCTGGCCCATCACTTTGGCAAAGGCGGCCGCC
Features (pLannotate 1.2.2; 21 found; start..end, strand, type, name):
      1..3765    +  CDS            S: SPIKE_SARS2 - Experimental evidence at protein level: Swiss-Prot protein existence level 1. [Spike glycoprotein]: May down-regulate host tetherin (BST2) by lysosomal degradation, thereby counteracting its antiviral activity. From Severe acute respiratory syndrome coronavirus 2 (2019-nCoV) (SARS-CoV-2).
   3839..4427    +  misc_feature   WPRE: woodchuck hepatitis virus posttranscriptional regulatory element
   4480..4601    -  polyA_signal   SV40 poly(A) signal: SV40 polyadenylation signal
   4624..4693    -  CDS            large T antigen (fragment): large T antigen from SV40 (simian virus 40)
   4716..4762    +  terminator     T7 terminator: transcription terminator for bacteriophage T7 RNA polymerase
   4792..4928    +  terminator     rrnG terminator: transcription terminator from the E. coli ribosomal RNA rrnG operon (Albrechtsen et al., 1991)
   4973..5044    +  misc_feature   3' β-globin insulator: insulator downstream of the human β-globin locus (Farrell et al., 2002)
   5089..5285    +  promoter       SV40 promoter: SV40 early promoter
   5299..6090    +  CDS            neo: KKA2_KLEPN - Also known as kan, nptII. Experimental evidence at protein level: Swiss-Prot protein existence level 1. Resistance to kanamycin, neomycin, paromomycin, ribostamycin, butirosin and gentamicin B. From Klebsiella pneumoniae.
   6104..6328    +  polyA_signal   bGH poly(A) signal: bovine growth hormone polyadenylation signal
   6524..7112    -  rep_origin     ori: high-copy-number ColE1/pMB1/pBR322/pUC origin of replication
   7284..7348    -  CDS            bla(M) (fragment): β-lactamase lacking the signal sequence; bla(M); allows cytosolic expression of β-lactamase
   7858..8718    +  CDS            AmpR: β-lactamase; bla; confers resistance to ampicillin, carbenicillin, and related antibiotics
   8731..8867    +  terminator     rrnG terminator: transcription terminator from the E. coli ribosomal RNA rrnG operon (Albrechtsen et al., 1991)
   9019..9090    +  misc_feature   5' β-globin insulator: insulator upstream of the human β-globin locus (Farrell et al., 2002)
   9095..9141    -  terminator     T7 terminator: transcription terminator for bacteriophage T7 RNA polymerase
   9159..9207    -  polyA_signal   poly(A) signal: synthetic polyadenylation signal
   9288..9591    +  enhancer       CMV enhancer: human cytomegalovirus immediate early enhancer
   9664..9681    -  promoter       CMV promoter (fragment): human cytomegalovirus (CMV) immediate early promoter
   9744..9795    +  promoter       CMVd2 promoter: truncated human cytomegalovirus (CMV) immediate early promoter that yields moderately reduced expression relative to the full-length promoter
   9929..10404   +  intron         β-globin intron: internally truncated intron from human β-globin
