[The description below was written by a language model from this plasmid's Addgene catalogue record and pLannotate feature annotations shown in this document.]
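Description:
pTwist-SARS-CoV-2 Spike-deltaC18 D138Y (TAT) is a mammalian expression plasmid of about 10.5 kb, built on the Twist pTwist-CMV-BetaGlobin-WPRE-Neo backbone, that encodes the SARS-CoV-2 spike glycoprotein carrying the single D138Y substitution. The name indicates a deletion of the C-terminal 18 residues, a truncation commonly used to improve spike incorporation into pseudotyped particles, and the annotated spike reading frame of 3,765 nt is consistent with a shortened coding sequence. The "(TAT)" in the name presumably denotes the codon used for the introduced tyrosine, though the record does not explain it. In bacteria, the plasmid is maintained at high copy through a ColE1/pUC-type origin and selected with ampicillin via the AmpR β-lactamase gene.

The catalogue entry lists the promoter as CAG, but the feature table and the backbone name instead point to a CMV-based arrangement: a CMV immediate-early enhancer and CMV promoter elements followed by a truncated human β-globin intron, which lies just upstream of the spike start and promotes splicing-enhanced expression. Downstream of the insert, a WPRE increases transcript stability and export, and an SV40 polyadenylation signal is annotated after it, on the reverse strand. A separate SV40 early promoter–neo–bGH poly(A) cassette would allow G418 selection in mammalian cells. β-globin insulator fragments, together with T7 and rrnG terminators and a synthetic poly(A) signal, flank the units to limit transcriptional read-through. According to the record, the plasmid supplies the D138Y spike as the envelope protein for pseudovirus production. The associated study concerns SARS-CoV-2 escape from vaccine-induced humoral immunity, which suggests use in neutralization assays that test the effect of individual spike mutations.
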