Addgene plasmid #212361: pTwist-SARS-CoV-2 Spike-deltaC18 D138Y (TAT)
Purpose: Encodes SARS-CoV-2 spike D138Y for pseudovirus production
Depositing lab: Alejandro Balazs. Depositing organization: Massachusetts General Hospital. Publication: Ongoing evolution of SARS-CoV-2 drives escape from mRNA vaccine-induced humoral immunity. Roederer AL, Cao Y, Denis KS, Sheehan ML, Li CJ, Lam EC, Gregory DJ, Poznansky MC, Iafrate AJ, Canaday DH, Gravenstein S, Garcia-Beltran WF, Balazs AB. medRxiv [Preprint]. 2024 Mar 7:2024.03.05.24303815. doi: 10.1101/2024.03.05.24303815. PubMed 38496628.
Backbone
  Vector backbone: pTwist-CMV-BetaGlobin-WPRE-Neo
  Backbone manufacturer: Twist
  Vector type: Mammalian Expression
Growth in bacteria
  Bacterial resistance: Ampicillin, 100 μg/mL
  Growth temperature: 37°C
  Growth strain: DH5alpha
  Copy number: High Copy
Gene/Insert
  Gene/Insert name: SARS-CoV-2 Spike D138Y
  Species: Severe acute respiratory syndrome coronavirus 2
  Mutation: D138Y
  Entrez Gene: S (a.k.a. GU280_gp02, spike glycoprotein)
  Promoter: CAG
  Cloning method: Ligation Independent Cloning
Terms and licenses: Academic/Nonprofit Terms; Industry Terms: Not Available to Industry
Depositor comments: Please visit https://www.medrxiv.org/content/10.1101/2024.03.05.24303815v1 for medRxiv preprint.
How to cite: pTwist-SARS-CoV-2 Spike-deltaC18 D138Y (TAT) was a gift from Alejandro Balazs (Addgene plasmid # 212361 ; http://n2t.net/addgene:212361 ; RRID:Addgene_212361)
